LOCUS       Exported 5911 bp ds-DNA circular SYN 12-MAY-2021
DEFINITION  E.Coli produced SIN3A PAH1 purified by FPLC nickel column.
ACCESSION   .
VERSION     .
KEYWORDS    His-Sin3a-115-212(pL01)
SOURCE      synthetic DNA construct
  ORGANISM  synthetic DNA construct
REFERENCE   1 (bases 1 to 5911)
  AUTHORS   Chandru A, Bate N, Vuister GW, Cowley SM
  TITLE     Sin3A recruits Tet1 to the PAH1 domain via a highly conserved
            Sin3-Interaction Domain.
  JOURNAL   Sci Rep. 2018 Oct 2;8(1):14689. doi: 10.1038/s41598-018-32942-w.
  PUBMED    30279502
REFERENCE   2 (bases 1 to 5911)
  AUTHORS   .
  TITLE     Direct Submission
  JOURNAL   Exported May 12, 2021 from SnapGene Server 1.1.58
            http://www.snapgene.com
FEATURES             Location/Qualifiers
     source          1..5911
                     /organism="synthetic DNA construct"
                     /mol_type="other DNA"
     primer_bind     1..20
                     /label=T7
                     /note="T7 promoter, forward primer"
     promoter        1..19
                     /label=T7 promoter
                     /note="promoter for bacteriophage T7 RNA polymerase"
     protein_bind    20..44
                     /label=lac operator
                     /bound_moiety="lac repressor encoded by lacI"
                     /note="The lac repressor binds to the lac operator to
                     inhibit transcription in E. coli. This inhibition can be
                     relieved by adding lactose or
                     isopropyl-beta-D-thiogalactopyranoside (IPTG)."
     RBS             59..81
                     /note="efficient ribosome binding site from bacteriophage
                     T7 gene 10 (Olins and Rangwala, 1989)"
     CDS             92..109
                     /codon_start=1
                     /product="6xHis affinity tag"
                     /label=6xHis
                     /translation="HHHHHH"
     CDS             134..154
                     /codon_start=1
                     /product="tobacco etch virus (TEV) protease recognition and
                     cleavage site"
                     /label=TEV site
                     /translation="ENLYFQS"
     CDS             517..534
                     /codon_start=1
                     /product="6xHis affinity tag"
                     /label=6xHis
                     /translation="HHHHHH"
     terminator      700..786
                     /gene="Escherichia coli rrnB"
                     /label=rrnB T1 terminator
                     /note="transcription terminator T1 from the E. coli rrnB
                     gene"
     terminator      878..905
                     /label=rrnB T2 terminator
                     /note="transcription terminator T2 from the E. coli rrnB
                     gene"
     primer_bind     complement(959..977)
                     /label=T7 Term
                     /note="T7 terminator, reverse primer"
     terminator      973..1020
                     /label=T7 terminator
                     /note="transcription terminator for bacteriophage T7 RNA
                     polymerase"
     rep_origin      1057..1512
                     /direction=RIGHT
                     /label=f1 ori
                     /note="f1 bacteriophage origin of replication; arrow
                     indicates direction of (+) strand synthesis"
     primer_bind     complement(1144..1163)
                     /label=F1ori-R
                     /note="F1 origin, reverse primer"
     primer_bind     1354..1375
                     /label=F1ori-F
                     /note="F1 origin, forward primer"
     CDS             complement(1627..2487)
                     /codon_start=1
                     /gene="bla"
                     /product="beta-lactamase"
                     /label=AmpR
                     /note="confers resistance to ampicillin, carbenicillin, and
                     related antibiotics"
                     /translation="MSIQHFRVALIPFFAAFCLPVFAHPETLVKVKDAEDQLGARVGYI
                     ELDLNSGKILESFRPEERFPMMSTFKVLLCGAVLSRIDAGQEQLGRRIHYSQNDLVEYS
                     PVTEKHLTDGMTVRELCSAAITMSDNTAANLLLTTIGGPKELTAFLHNMGDHVTRLDRW
                     EPELNEAIPNDERDTTMPVAMATTLRKLLTGELLTLASRQQLIDWMEADKVAGPLLRSA
                     LPAGWFIADKSGAGERGSRGIIAALGPDGKPSRIVVIYTTGSQATMDERNRQIAEIGAS
                     LIKHW"
     primer_bind     2250..2269
                     /label=Amp-R
                     /note="Ampicillin resistance gene, reverse primer"
     promoter        complement(2488..2580)
                     /gene="bla"
                     /label=AmpR promoter
     rep_origin      2661..3249
                     /direction=RIGHT
                     /label=ori
                     /note="high-copy-number ColE1/pMB1/pBR322/pUC origin of
                     replication"
     primer_bind     3150..3169
                     /label=pBR322ori-F
                     /note="pBR322 origin, forward primer"
     primer_bind     3403..3420
                     /label=L4440
                     /note="L4440 vector, forward primer"
     misc_feature    3435..3574
                     /label=bom
                     /note="basis of mobility region from pBR322"
     primer_bind     complement(3500..3519)
                     /label=pRS-marker
                     /note="pRS vectors, use to sequence yeast selectable
                     marker"
     primer_bind     3660..3682
                     /label=pGEX 3'
                     /note="pGEX vectors, reverse primer"
     CDS             complement(3676..3867)
                     /codon_start=1
                     /gene="rop"
                     /product="Rop protein, which maintains plasmids at low copy
                     number"
                     /label=rop
                     /translation="MTKQEKTALNMARFIRSQTLTLLEKLNELDADEQADICESLHDHA
                     DELYRSCLARFGDDGENL"
     CDS             complement(4439..5521)
                     /codon_start=1
                     /gene="lacI"
                     /product="lac repressor"
                     /label=lacI
                     /note="The lac repressor binds to the lac operator to
                     inhibit transcription in E. coli. This inhibition can be
                     relieved by adding lactose or
                     isopropyl-beta-D-thiogalactopyranoside (IPTG)."
                     /translation="MKPVTLYDVAEYAGVSYQTVSRVVNQASHVSAKTREKVEAAMAEL
                     NYIPNRVAQQLAGKQSLLIGVATSSLALHAPSQIVAAIKSRADQLGASVVVSMVERSGV
                     EACKAAVHNLLAQRVSGLIINYPLDDQDAIAVEAACTNVPALFLDVSDQTPINSIIFSH
                     EDGTRLGVEHLVALGHQQIALLAGPLSSVSARLRLAGWHKYLTRNQIQPIAEREGDWSA
                     MSGFQQTMQMLNEGIVPTAMLVANDQMALGAMRAITESGLRVGADISVVGYDDTEDSSC
                     YIPPLTTIKQDFRLLGQTSVDRLLQLSQGQAVKGNQLLPVSLVKRKTTLAPNTQTASPR
                     ALADSLMQLARQVSRLESGQ"
     primer_bind     5483..5502
                     /label=LacI-R
                     /note="LacI, reverse primer"
     promoter        complement(5522..5599)
                     /gene="lacI"
                     /label=lacI promoter
     primer_bind     5805..5824
                     /label=pBRrevBam
                     /note="pBR322 vectors, tet region, downstream of BamHI,
                     reverse primer"
ORIGIN
        1 taatacgact cactataggg gaattgtgag cggataacaa ttcccctcta gaaataattt
       61 tgtttaactt taagaaggag atatacatat gcaccatcat catcatcatt cttctggtgt
      121 agatctgggt accgagaacc tgtacttcca atccatgcag cagcaatttc agaggctgaa
      181 ggtggaggat gcgctatctt atcttgacca ggtgaagctg cagtttggta gtcagcctca
      241 ggtctacaat gatttccttg acatcatgaa ggaatttaaa tctcagagca tcgacacccc
      301 aggagtgatt agtcgtgtgt cccagctatt caaaggccac cccgatctga taatgggatt
      361 caacaccttc ttgccccctg gctacaaaat tgaggtgcaa accaatgaca tggtgaatgt
      421 gacaactcct ggccaggttc atcagattcc ctgacagtaa aggtggatac ggatccgaat
      481 tcgagctccg tcgacaagct tgcggccgca ctcgagcacc accaccacca ccactaatgt
      541 taattaagtt gggcgttcct aggctgataa aacagaattt gcctggcggc agtagcgcgg
      601 tggtcccacc tgaccccatg ccgaactcag aagtgaaacg ccgtagcgcc gatggtagtg
      661 tggggtctcc ccatgcgaga gtagggaact gccaggcatc aaataaaacg aaaggctcag
      721 tcgaaagact gggcctttcg ttttatctgt tgtttgtcgg tgaacgctct cctgagtagg
      781 acaaatccgc cgggagcgga tttgaacgtt gcgaagcaac ggcccggagg gtggcgggca
      841 ggacgcccgc cataaactgc caggcatcaa attaagcaga aggccatcct gacggatggc
      901 ctttttgcgt ttctacaaac tcttttgttt atttttctaa atacattcaa atatgtatcc
      961 gctgagcaat aactagcata accccttggg gcctctaaac gggtcttgag gggttttttg
     1021 ctgaaaggag gaactatatc cggattggcg aatgggnnnn nnnnnnnnnn nnnnnnnnnn
     1081 nnnnnnnnnn nnnnnnnnnn nnnnnnnnnn nnnnnnnnnn nnnnnnnnnn nnnnnnnnnn
     1141 nnnnnnnnnn nnnnnnnnnn nnnnnnnnnn nnnnnnnnnn cnnnnnnnnn nnnnnnnnnn
     1201 nnnnnnnnnn nnnnnnnnnn nnnnnnnnnn nnnnnnnnnn nnnnnnnnnn nnnnnnnnnn
     1261 nnnnnnnnnn nnannnnnnn nnnnnnnnnn nnnnnnnnnn nnnnnnnnnn nnnnnnnnnn
     1321 nncctttgac gttggagtcc acgttcttta atagtggact cttgttccaa actggaacaa
     1381 cactcaaccc tatctcggtc tattcttttg atttataagg gattttgccg atttcggcct
     1441 attggttaaa aaatgagctg atttaacaaa aatttaacgc gaattttaac aaaatattaa
     1501 cgtttacaat ttctggcggc acgatggcat gagattatca aaaaggatct tcacctagat
     1561 ccttttaaat taaaaatgaa gttttaaatc aatctaaagt atatatgagt aaacttggtc
     1621 tgacagttac caatgcttaa tcagtgaggc acctatctca gcgatctgtc tatttcgttc
     1681 atccatagtt gcctgactcc ccgtcgtgta gataactacg atacgggagg gcttaccatc
     1741 tggccccagt gctgcaatga taccgcgaga cccacgctca ccggctccag atttatcagc
     1801 aataaaccag ccagccggaa gggccgagcg cagaagtggt cctgcaactt tatccgcctc
     1861 catccagtct attaattgtt gccgggaagc tagagtaagt agttcgccag ttaatagttt
     1921 gcgcaacgtt gttgccattg ctacaggcat cgtggtgtca cgctcgtcgt ttggtatggc
     1981 ttcattcagc tccggttccc aacgatcaag gcgagttaca tgatccccca tgttgtgcaa
     2041 aaaagcggtt agctccttcg gtcctccgat cgttgtcaga agtaagttgg ccgcagtgtt
     2101 atcactcatg gttatggcag cactgcataa ttctcttact gtcatgccat ccgtaagatg
     2161 cttttctgtg actggtgagt actcaaccaa gtcattctga gaatagtgta tgcggcgacc
     2221 gagttgctct tgcccggcgt caatacggga taataccgcg ccacatagca gaactttaaa
     2281 agtgctcatc attggaaaac gttcttcggg gcgaaaactc tcaaggatct taccgctgtt
     2341 gagatccagt tcgatgtaac ccactcgtgc acccaactga tcttcagcat cttttacttt
     2401 caccagcgtt tctgggtgag caaaaacagg aaggcaaaat gccgcaaaaa agggaataag
     2461 ggcgacacgg aaatgttgaa tactcatact cttccttttt caatcatgat tgaagcattt
     2521 atcagggtta ttgtctcatg agcggataca tatttgaatg tatttagaaa aataaacaaa
     2581 taggtcatga ccaaaatccc ttaacgtgag ttttcgttcc actgagcgtc agaccccgta
     2641 gaaaagatca aaggatcttc ttgagatcct ttttttctgc gcgtaatctg ctgcttgcaa
     2701 acaaaaaaac caccgctacc agcggtggtt tgtttgccgg atcaagagct accaactctt
     2761 tttccgaagg taactggctt cagcagagcg cagataccaa atactgtcct tctagtgtag
     2821 ccgtagttag gccaccactt caagaactct gtagcaccgc ctacatacct cgctctgcta
     2881 atcctgttac cagtggctgc tgccagtggc gataagtcgt gtcttaccgg gttggactca
     2941 agacgatagt taccggataa ggcgcagcgg tcgggctgaa cggggggttc gtgcacacag
     3001 cccagcttgg agcgaacgac ctacaccgaa ctgagatacc tacagcgtga gctatgagaa
     3061 agcgccacgc ttcccgaagg gagaaaggcg gacaggtatc cggtaagcgg cagggtcgga
     3121 acaggagagc gcacgaggga gcttccaggg ggaaacgcct ggtatcttta tagtcctgtc
     3181 gggtttcgcc acctctgact tgagcgtcga tttttgtgat gctcgtcagg ggggcggagc
     3241 ctatggaaaa acgccagcaa cgcggccttt ttacggttcc tggccttttg ctggcctttt
     3301 gctcacatgt tctttcctgc gttatcccct gattctgtgg ataaccgtat taccgccttt
     3361 gagtgagctg ataccgctcg ccgcagccga acgaccgagc gcagcgagtc agtgagcgag
     3421 gaagcggaag agcgcctgat gcggtatttt ctccttacgc atctgtgcgg tatttcacac
     3481 cgcaatggtg cactctcagt acaatctgct ctgatgccgc atagttaagc cagtatacac
     3541 tccgctatcg ctacgtgact gggtcatggc tgcgccccga cacccgccaa cacccgctga
     3601 cgcgccctga cgggcttgtc tgctcccggc atccgcttac agacaagctg tgaccgtctc
     3661 cgggagctgc atgtgtcaga ggttttcacc gtcatcaccg aaacgcgcga ggcagctgcg
     3721 gtaaagctca tcagcgtggt cgtgaagcga ttcacagatg tctgcctgtt catccgcgtc
     3781 cagctcgttg agtttctcca gaagcgttaa tgtctggctt ctgataaagc gggccatgtt
     3841 aagggcggtt ttttcctgtt tggtcactga tgcctccgtg taagggggat ttctgttcat
     3901 gggggtaatg ataccgatga aacgagagag gatgctcacg atacgggtta ctgatgatga
     3961 acatgcccgg ttactggaac gttgtgaggg taaacaactg gcggtatgga tgcggcggga
     4021 ccagagaaaa atcactcagg gtcaatgcca gcgcttcgtt aatacagatg taggtgttcc
     4081 acagggtagc cagcagcatc ctgcgatgca gatccggaac ataatggtgc agggcgctga
     4141 cttccgcgtt tccagacttt acgaaacacg gaaaccgaag accattcatg ttgttgctca
     4201 ggtcgcagac gttttgcagc agcagtcgct tcacgttcgc tcgcgtatcg gtgattcatt
     4261 ctgctaacca gtaaggcaac cccgccagcc tagccgggtc ctcaacgaca ggagcacgat
     4321 catgctagtc atgccccgcg cccaccggaa ggagctgact gggttgaagg ctctcaaggg
     4381 catcggtcga gatcccggtg cctaatgagt gagctaactt acattaattg cgttgcgctc
     4441 actgcccgct ttccagtcgg gaaacctgtc gtgccagctg cattaatgaa tcggccaacg
     4501 cgcggggaga ggcggtttgc gtattgggcg ccagggtggt ttttcttttc accagtgaga
     4561 cgggcaacag ctgattgccc ttcaccgcct ggccctgaga gagttgcagc aagcggtcca
     4621 cgctggtttg ccccagcagg cgaaaatcct gtttgatggt ggttaacggc gggatataac
     4681 atgagctgtc ttcggtatcg tcgtatccca ctaccgagat gtccgcacca acgcgcagcc
     4741 cggactcggt aatggcgcgc attgcgccca gcgccatctg atcgttggca accagcatcg
     4801 cagtgggaac gatgccctca ttcagcattt gcatggtttg ttgaaaaccg gacatggcac
     4861 tccagtcgcc ttcccgttcc gctatcggct gaatttgatt gcgagtgaga tatttatgcc
     4921 agccagccag acgcagacgc gccgagacag aacttaatgg gcccgctaac agcgcgattt
     4981 gctggtgacc caatgcgacc agatgctcca cgcccagtcg cgtaccgtct tcatgggaga
     5041 aaataatact gttgatgggt gtctggtcag agacatcaag aaataacgcc ggaacattag
     5101 tgcaggcagc ttccacagca atggcatcct ggtcatccag cggatagtta atgatcagcc
     5161 cactgacgcg ttgcgcgaga agattgtgca ccgccgcttt acaggcttcg acgccgcttc
     5221 gttctaccat cgacaccacc acgctggcac ccagttgatc ggcgcgagat ttaatcgccg
     5281 cgacaatttg cgacggcgcg tgcagggcca gactggaggt ggcaacgcca atcagcaacg
     5341 actgtttgcc cgccagttgt tgtgccacgc ggttgggaat gtaattcagc tccgccatcg
     5401 ccgcttccac tttttcccgc gttttcgcag aaacgtggct ggcctggttc accacgcggg
     5461 aaacggtctg ataagagaca ccggcatact ctgcgacatc gtataacgtt actggtttca
     5521 cattcaccac cctgaattga ctctcttccg ggcgctatca tgccataccg cgaaaggttt
     5581 tgcgccattc gatggtgtcc gggatctcga cgctctccct tatgcgactc ctgcattagg
     5641 aagcagccca gtagtaggtt gaggccgttg agcaccgccg ccgcaaggaa tggtgcatgc
     5701 aaggagatgg cgcccaacag tcccccggcc acggggcctg ccaccatacc cacgccgaaa
     5761 caagcgctca tgagcccgaa gtggcgagcc cgatcttccc catcggtgat gtcggcgata
     5821 taggcgccag caaccgcacc tgtggcgccg gtgatgccgg ccacgatgcg tccggcgtag
     5881 aggatcgaga tcgatctcga tcccgcgaaa t
//
