[The description below was written by a language model from this plasmid's Addgene catalogue record and the feature table of its GenBank file.]
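Description:
His-Sin3a-115-212(pL01) is a 5,911 bp bacterial expression plasmid built on the pLeicester 01 backbone, an in-house vector with a pET-like layout. It is designed to produce a fragment of human SIN3A spanning residues 115–212, which corresponds to the PAH1 (paired amphipathic helix 1) domain, in E. coli. The plasmid replicates from a ColE1/pMB1-type origin. This origin is accompanied by the pBR322 bom region and the rop gene, which restrains copy number, although the catalogue lists copy number as unknown. Selection is through a beta-lactamase gene that confers ampicillin resistance. An f1 origin is also present and would allow single-stranded DNA production.

Expression is driven by a T7 promoter followed directly by a lac operator, and a plasmid-borne lacI gene supplies the repressor. Transcription therefore depends on T7 RNA polymerase in the host and is induced with IPTG. A T7 gene 10 ribosome binding site precedes an N-terminal 6xHis tag and a TEV protease cleavage site, after which lies the region that accommodates the roughly 300 bp insert. The Sin3a coding sequence itself is not annotated as a separate feature. A second 6xHis sequence is annotated downstream of this region, but the record does not show whether it lies in frame or is cut off by a stop codon. The catalogue lists the His tag as C-terminal, whereas the plasmid name and the upstream His-TEV module suggest an N-terminal, cleavable tag. The rrnB T1 and T2 terminators and a T7 terminator close the cassette.

The stated purpose is production of recombinant SIN3A PAH1 for purification by nickel-affinity FPLC. The associated study examined how Tet1 is recruited to the PAH1 domain through a conserved Sin3-interaction domain.
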