Addgene plasmid #124386: His-Sin3a-115-212(pL01)
Purpose: E.Coli produced SIN3A PAH1 purified by FPLC nickel column
Depositing lab: Shaun Cowley. Depositing organization: University of Leicester. Publication: Sin3A recruits Tet1 to the PAH1 domain via a highly conserved Sin3-Interaction Domain. Chandru A, Bate N, Vuister GW, Cowley SM. Sci Rep. 2018 Oct 2;8(1):14689. doi: 10.1038/s41598-018-32942-w. PubMed 30279502.
Backbone
  Vector backbone: pLeicester 01
  Backbone manufacturer: University of Leicester
  Vector type: Bacterial Expression
Growth in bacteria
  Bacterial resistance: Ampicillin, 100 μg/mL
  Growth temperature: 37°C
  Growth strain: DH5alpha
  Copy number: Unknown
Gene/Insert
  Gene/Insert name: His-Sin3a-115-212
  Insert size (bp): 300
  Entrez Gene: SIN3A (a.k.a. CHR15DELq24, DEL15Q24, WITKOS)
  Tag / fusion protein: His (C terminal on insert)
Terms and licenses: Academic/Nonprofit Terms; Industry Terms: Not Available to Industry
How to cite: His-Sin3a-115-212(pL01) was a gift from Shaun Cowley (Addgene plasmid # 124386 ; http://n2t.net/addgene:124386 ; RRID:Addgene_124386)
